>Addgene plasmid #21166 | pGL3-Control-miR-17-5p-Sensor | depositor partial sequence | sequence record 9810 | Author sequence
TCTAGTACTACCTGCACTGTAAGCACTTTGGGAATTCCACTACCTGCACTGTAAGCACTTTGACTAGA
