>Addgene plasmid #21166 | pGL3-Control-miR-17-5p-Sensor | addgene partial sequence | sequence record 26905 | 21166 with pGL2-Fwd
CTCCCCTGAACCTGGAAACATAAAATGAATGCAATTGTTGTTGTTAACTTGTTTATTGCAGCTTATAATG
GTTACAAATAAAGCAATAGCATCACAAATTTCACAAATAAAGCATTTTTTTCACTGCATTCTAGTTGTGG
TTTGTCCAAACTCATCAATGTATCTTATCATGTCTGCTCGAAGCGGCCGGCCGCCCCGACTCTAGTCAAA
GTGCTTACAGTGCAGGTAGTGGAATTCCCAAAGTGCTTACAGTGCAGGTAGTACTAGAATTACACGGCGA
TCTTTCCGCCCTTCTTGGCCTTTATGAGGATCTCTCTGATTTTTCTTGCGTCGAGTTTTCCGGTAAGACC
TTTCGGTACTTCGTCCACAAACACAACTCCTCCGCGCAACTTTTTCGCGGTTGTTACTTGACTGGCGACG
TAATCCACGATCTCTTTTTCCGTCATCGTCTTTCCGTGCTCCAAAACAACAACGGCGGCGGGAAGTTCAC
CGGCGTCATCGTCGGGAAGACCTGCGACACCTGCGTCGAAGATGTTGGGGTGTTGGAGCAAGATGGATTC
CAATTCAGCGGGAGCCACCTGATAGCCTTTGTACTTAATCAGAGACTTCAGGCGGTCAACGATGAAGAAG
TGTTCGTCTTCGTCCCAGTAAGCTATGTCTCCAGAATGTAGCCATCCCCCTGGGNCAATCAGGGCGTTGG
TCGCTTCCGGATGGTTTACATAACCGGACAAATCATAGGNCTCTCAACACAGTTTCGCCCTT
