[The description below was written by a language model from this plasmid's Addgene catalogue record.]
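Description:
pGL3-Control-miR-17-5p-Sensor is a mammalian expression reporter plasmid built on the commercial pGL3-Control backbone (recorded backbone size 5523 bp). It is propagated in E. coli as a high-copy plasmid under ampicillin selection. As a standard part, pGL3-Control carries a firefly luciferase gene driven by the SV40 promoter and enhancer, giving strong constitutive luciferase expression in many mammalian cell types. No feature table accompanies this record, so these elements are inferred from the named backbone rather than from annotation.

The payload is a 66 bp human-derived insert described as two copies of the miR-17-5p binding site in reverse-complement orientation, cloned into an XbaI site that was destroyed at both junctions. In pGL3-Control, the XbaI site lies just downstream of the luciferase coding sequence, so an insert there would normally become part of the reporter's 3′ untranslated region. In a sensor of this kind, sites complementary to the mature microRNA make the luciferase transcript a target for miR-17-5p, so reduced luciferase activity reports the activity of that microRNA in transfected cells.

The record is somewhat ambiguous. The plasmid name calls it a "Sensor", the insert field is labelled "miR-17-5p Control", and the purpose field reads only "Empty Backbone". The record does not clarify whether "reverse complement" means sites complementary to the miRNA (a functional sensor) or sites inverted relative to a functional orientation (a non-responsive control). That should be confirmed by sequencing across the insert. The associated publication concerns c-Myc-regulated microRNAs and E2F1 expression, which fits use of this plasmid in luciferase assays of miR-17-5p function.
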