Addgene plasmid #21166: pGL3-Control-miR-17-5p-Sensor
Purpose: (Empty Backbone)
Depositing lab: Joshua Mendell. Depositing organization: Johns Hopkins University and School of Medicine. Publication: c-Myc-regulated microRNAs modulate E2F1 expression. O'Donnell KA, Wentzel EA, Zeller KI, Dang CV, Mendell JT. Nature. 2005 Jun 9. 435(7043):839-43. 10.1038/nature03677 PubMed 15944709.
Backbone
  Vector backbone: pGL3-Control
  Backbone manufacturer: Promega
  Backbone size (bp): 5523
  Modifications to backbone: Insert contains two copies of the miR-17-5-p binding site in reverse compliment orientation
  Vector type: Mammalian Expression
Growth in bacteria
  Bacterial resistance: Ampicillin, 100 μg/mL
  Growth temperature: 37°C
  Growth strain: DH5alpha
  Copy number: High Copy
Gene/Insert
  Gene/Insert name: miR-17-5p Control
  Species: H. sapiens (human)
  Insert size (bp): 66
  Cloning method: Restriction Enzyme; 5′ cloning site XbaI (destroyed during cloning); 3′ cloning site XbaI (destroyed during cloning)
  Sequencing primers: 5′ GL2sequenceing2; 3′ RVprimer4
Terms and licenses: Academic/Nonprofit Terms; Industry Terms: Not Available to Industry
How to cite: pGL3-Control-miR-17-5p-Sensor was a gift from Joshua Mendell (Addgene plasmid # 21166 ; http://n2t.net/addgene:21166 ; RRID:Addgene_21166)
